Addgene plasmid #69238: pLKO1-puro-U6-sgRNA-KANK3
Purpose: U6 driven SpCas9 sgRNA expression for KANK3 site
Depositing lab: Scot Wolfe. Depositing organization: University of Massachusetts, Worcester. Publication: DNA-binding-domain fusions enhance the targeting range and precision of Cas9. Bolukbasi MF, Gupta A, Oikemus S, Derr AG, Garber M, Brodsky MH, Zhu LJ, Wolfe SA. Nat Methods. 2015 Oct 19. doi: 10.1038/nmeth.3624. PubMed 26480473.
Backbone
  Vector backbone: pLKO.1
  Vector type: Mammalian Expression, Lentiviral, CRISPR
  Selectable markers: Puromycin
Growth in bacteria
  Bacterial resistance: Ampicillin, 100 μg/mL
  Growth temperature: 37°C
  Growth strain: NEB Stable
  Copy number: High Copy
Gene/Insert
  Gene/Insert name: KANK3 sgRNA
  gRNA/shRNA sequence: GCATGGGTGATGTCAATGCC
  Species: H. sapiens (human)
  Entrez Gene: KANK3 (a.k.a. ANKRD47)
  Promoter: U6
  Cloning method: Restriction Enzyme; 5′ cloning site BfuAI (destroyed during cloning); 3′ cloning site BfuAI (destroyed during cloning)
  Sequencing primers: 5′ CGTGACGTAGAAAGTAATAATTTC; 3′ CCTCGAGCCGCGGCCAAAG
Terms and licenses: Academic/Nonprofit Terms; Industry Terms: Not Available to Industry
How to cite: pLKO1-puro-U6-sgRNA-KANK3 was a gift from Scot Wolfe (Addgene plasmid # 69238 ; http://n2t.net/addgene:69238 ; RRID:Addgene_69238)
