[The description below was written by a language model from this plasmid's Addgene catalogue record and pLannotate feature annotations shown in this document.]
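Description:
pLKO1-puro-U6-sgRNA-KANK3 is a 7,133 bp third-generation-style lentiviral transfer plasmid built on the pLKO.1 backbone. It expresses a Streptococcus pyogenes Cas9 single guide RNA directed at a site in the human KANK3 (ANKRD47) gene. In bacteria it replicates from a high-copy ColE1/pUC-type origin and is selected with ampicillin through the bla gene. An f1 origin and remnants of the lac region (lac promoter/operator and lacZα and lacI fragments), along with T7 and T3 promoters, are carried over from the parental cloning vector.

The viral portion begins with an RSV promoter fused to a truncated HIV-1 5′ LTR, which drives Tat-independent transcription of the genomic RNA in packaging cells. This is followed by the Ψ packaging signal with a gag fragment and by the Rev response element for Rev-dependent nuclear export. It ends in a ΔU3 self-inactivating 3′ LTR, with an SV40 polyadenylation signal and SV40 origin downstream. Between the LTRs, a human U6 RNA polymerase III promoter drives the KANK3 spacer joined to the SpCas9 gRNA scaffold. The spacer was inserted through BfuAI sites that were destroyed during cloning. A cPPT/CTS element, which aids nuclear import of the viral genome, lies just downstream of the guide cassette. Next comes a human PGK promoter driving puromycin N-acetyltransferase, so transfected or transduced mammalian cells can be selected with puromycin.

The plasmid carries no Cas9, so the nuclease must be provided from a separate construct. It can be used by direct transfection or packaged into lentivirus for guide delivery. It was deposited with work on Cas9 fused to DNA-binding domains to improve targeting range and precision, where it supplies the guide for the KANK3 site.
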