Features (pLannotate 1.2.2; 26 found; start..end, strand, type, name):
    529..1128    +  CDS            PuroR: puromycin N-acetyltransferase; pac from Streptomyces alboniger; confers resistance to puromycin
   1171..1254    +  CDS            nef (fragment): NEF_HV1Z2 - Experimental evidence at protein level: Swiss-Prot protein existence level 1. Extracellular Nef protein targets CD4(+) T-lymphocytes for apoptosis by interacting with CXCR4 surface receptors. From Human immunodeficiency virus type 1 group M subtype D (isolate Z2/CDC-Z34) (HIV-1).
   1256..1489    +  LTR            3' LTR (ΔU3): self-inactivating 3' long terminal repeat (LTR) from HIV-1
   1561..1682    +  polyA_signal   SV40 poly(A) signal: SV40 polyadenylation signal
   1722..1857    +  rep_origin     SV40 ori: SV40 origin of replication
   1878..1896    -  promoter       T7 promoter: promoter for bacteriophage T7 RNA polymerase
   1904..2059    +  CDS            lacZα (fragment): LacZα fragment of β-galactosidase; lacZ fragment
   2064..2492    +  rep_origin     f1 ori (sequence partly withheld): f1 bacteriophage origin of replication; arrow indicates direction of (+) strand synthesis
   2545..2649    +  promoter       AmpR promoter: bla
   2650..3510    +  CDS            AmpR: β-lactamase; bla; confers resistance to ampicillin, carbenicillin, and related antibiotics
   3681..4269    +  rep_origin     ori: high-copy-number ColE1/pMB1/pBR322/pUC origin of replication
   4452..4544    +  CDS            lacI (fragment): lac repressor; lacI; The lac repressor binds to the lac operator to inhibit transcription in E. coli. This inhibition can be relieved by adding lactose or isopropyl-β-D-thiogalactopyranoside (IPTG).
   4557..4578    +  protein_bind   CAP binding site: CAP binding activates transcription in the presence of cAMP. E. coli catabolite activator protein
   4593..4623    +  promoter       lac promoter: promoter for the E. coli lac operon
   4631..4647    +  protein_bind   lac operator: The lac repressor binds to the lac operator to inhibit transcription in E. coli. This inhibition can be relieved by adding lactose or isopropyl-β-D-thiogalactopyranoside (IPTG). lac repressor encoded by lacI
   4692..4710    +  promoter       T3 promoter: promoter for bacteriophage T3 RNA polymerase
   4738..4964    +  promoter       RSV promoter: Rous sarcoma virus enhancer/promoter
   4965..5145    +  LTR            5' LTR (truncated): truncated 5' long terminal repeat (LTR) from HIV-1
   5192..5317    +  misc_feature   HIV-1 Ψ: packaging signal of human immunodeficiency virus type 1
   5301..5664    +  CDS            HIV-1 gag (fragment): gag protein from human immunodeficiency virus 1; gag
   5810..6043    +  misc_feature   RRE: The Rev response element (RRE) of HIV-1 allows for Rev-dependent mRNA export from the nucleus to the cytoplasm.
   6420..6520    +  CDS            Rev (fragment): human immunodeficiency virus 1 (HIV-1) Rev protein; rev; enhances nuclear export of unspliced and incompletely spliced viral mRNAs
   6570..6810    +  promoter       U6 promoter: RNA polymerase III promoter for human U6 snRNA
   6840..6915    +  misc_RNA       gRNA scaffold: guide RNA scaffold for the Streptococcus pyogenes CRISPR/Cas9 system
   6964..7081    +  misc_feature   cPPT/CTS: central polypurine tract and central termination sequence of HIV-1
   7130..507     +  promoter       hPGK promoter (across the origin): human phosphoglycerate kinase 1 promoter
>Addgene plasmid #69238 | pLKO1-puro-U6-sgRNA-KANK3 | depositor full sequence | sequence record 122320 | pLKO1-puro-U6-sgRNA-KANK3 sequence 7133 bps
TTGGGGTTGCGCCTTTTCCAAGGCAGCCCTGGGTTTGCGCAGGGACGCGGCTGCTCTGGGCGTGGTTCCG
GGAAACGCAGCGGCGCCGACCCTGGGTCTCGCACATTCTTCACGTCCGTTCGCAGCGTCACCCGGATCTT
CGCCGCTACCCTTGTGGGCCCCCCGGCGACGCTTCCTGCTCCGCCCCTAAGTCGGGAAGGTTCCTTGCGG
TTCGCGGCGTGCCGGACGTGACAAACGGAAGCCGCACGTCTCACTAGTACCCTCGCAGACGGACAGCGCC
AGGGAGCAATGGCAGCGCGCCGACCGCGATGGGCTGTGGCCAATAGCGGCTGCTCAGCAGGGCGCGCCGA
GAGCAGCGGCCGGGAAGGGGCGGTGCGGGAGGCGGGGTGTGGGGCGGTAGTGTGGGCCCTGTTCCTGCCC
GCGCGGTGTTCCGCATTCTGCAAGCCTCCGGAGCGCACGTCGGCAGTCGGCTCCCTCGTTGACCGAATCA
CCGACCTCTCTCCCCAGGGGGATCCACCGGAGCTTACCATGACCGAGTACAAGCCCACGGTGCGCCTCGC
CACCCGCGACGACGTCCCCAGGGCCGTACGCACCCTCGCCGCCGCGTTCGCCGACTACCCCGCCACGCGC
CACACCGTCGATCCGGACCGCCACATCGAGCGGGTCACCGAGCTGCAAGAACTCTTCCTCACGCGCGTCG
GGCTCGACATCGGCAAGGTGTGGGTCGCGGACGACGGCGCCGCGGTGGCGGTCTGGACCACGCCGGAGAG
CGTCGAAGCGGGGGCGGTGTTCGCCGAGATCGGCCCGCGCATGGCCGAGTTGAGCGGTTCCCGGCTGGCC
GCGCAGCAACAGATGGAAGGCCTCCTGGCGCCGCACCGGCCCAAGGAGCCCGCGTGGTTCCTGGCCACCG
TCGGCGTCTCGCCCGACCACCAGGGCAAGGGTCTGGGCAGCGCCGTCGTGCTCCCCGGAGTGGAGGCGGC
CGAGCGCGCCGGGGTGCCCGCCTTCCTGGAGACCTCCGCGCCCCGCAACCTCCCCTTCTACGAGCGGCTC
GGCTTCACCGTCACCGCCGACGTCGAGGTGCCCGAAGGACCGCGCACCTGGTGCATGACCCGCAAGCCCG
GTGCCTGACGCCCGCCCCACGACCCGCAGCGCCCGACCGAAAGGAGCGCACGACCCCATGCATCGGTACC
TTTAAGACCAATGACTTACAAGGCAGCTGTAGATCTTAGCCACTTTTTAAAAGAAAAGGGGGGACTGGAA
GGGCTAATTCACTCCCAACGAAGACAAGATCTGCTTTTTGCTTGTACTGGGTCTCTCTGGTTAGACCAGA
TCTGAGCCTGGGAGCTCTCTGGCTAACTAGGGAACCCACTGCTTAAGCCTCAATAAAGCTTGCCTTGAGT
GCTTCAAGTAGTGTGTGCCCGTCTGTTGTGTGACTCTGGTAACTAGAGATCCCTCAGACCCTTTTAGTCA
GTGTGGAAAATCTCTAGCAGTAGTAGTTCATGTCATCTTATTATTCAGTATTTATAACTTGCAAAGAAAT
GAATATCAGAGAGTGAGAGGAACTTGTTTATTGCAGCTTATAATGGTTACAAATAAAGCAATAGCATCAC
AAATTTCACAAATAAAGCATTTTTTTCACTGCATTCTAGTTGTGGTTTGTCCAAACTCATCAATGTATCT
TATCATGTCTGGCTCTAGCTATCCCGCCCCTAACTCCGCCCATCCCGCCCCTAACTCCGCCCAGTTCCGC
CCATTCTCCGCCCCATGGCTGACTAATTTTTTTTATTTATGCAGAGGCCGAGGCCGCCTCGGCCTCTGAG
CTATTCCAGAAGTAGTGAGGAGGCTTTTTTGGAGGCCTAGGGACGTACCCAATTCGCCCTATAGTGAGTC
GTATTACGCGCGCTCACTGGCCGTCGTTTTACAACGTCGTGACTGGGAAAACCCTGGCGTTACCCAACTT
AATCGCCTTGCAGCACATCCCCCTTTCGCCAGCTGGCGTAATAGCGAAGAGGCCCGCACCGATCGCCCTT
CCCAACAGTTGCGCAGCCTGAATGGCGAATGGG
[124 nt withheld, positions 2064-2187]
C
[91 nt withheld, positions 2189-2279]
A
[49 nt withheld, positions 2281-2329]
CCTTTGACGTTGGAGTCCACGTTCTTT
[37 nt withheld, positions 2357-2393]
ACCCTATCTCGGTCTATTCTTTTGATTTATAAGGGATTTTGCCGATTTCGGCCTATTGGTTAAAAAATGA
GCTGATTTAACAAAAATTTAACGCGAATTTTAACAAAATATTAACGCTTACAATTTAGGTGGCACTTTTC
GGGGAAATGTGCGCGGAACCCCTATTTGTTTATTTTTCTAAATACATTCAAATATGTATCCGCTCATGAG
ACAATAACCCTGATAAATGCTTCAATAATATTGAAAAAGGAAGAGTATGAGTATTCAACATTTCCGTGTC
GCCCTTATTCCCTTTTTTGCGGCATTTTGCCTTCCTGTTTTTGCTCACCCAGAAACGCTGGTGAAAGTAA
AAGATGCTGAAGATCAGTTGGGTGCACGAGTGGGTTACATCGAACTGGATCTCAACAGCGGTAAGATCCT
TGAGAGTTTTCGCCCCGAAGAACGTTTTCCAATGATGAGCACTTTTAAAGTTCTGCTATGTGGCGCGGTA
TTATCCCGTATTGACGCCGGGCAAGAGCAACTCGGTCGCCGCATACACTATTCTCAGAATGACTTGGTTG
AGTACTCACCAGTCACAGAAAAGCATCTTACGGATGGCATGACAGTAAGAGAATTATGCAGTGCTGCCAT
AACCATGAGTGATAACACTGCGGCCAACTTACTTCTGACAACGATCGGAGGACCGAAGGAGCTAACCGCT
TTTTTGCACAACATGGGGGATCATGTAACTCGCCTTGATCGTTGGGAACCGGAGCTGAATGAAGCCATAC
CAAACGACGAGCGTGACACCACGATGCCTGTAGCAATGGCAACAACGTTGCGCAAACTATTAACTGGCGA
ACTACTTACTCTAGCTTCCCGGCAACAATTAATAGACTGGATGGAGGCGGATAAAGTTGCAGGACCACTT
CTGCGCTCGGCCCTTCCGGCTGGCTGGTTTATTGCTGATAAATCTGGAGCCGGTGAGCGTGGGTCTCGCG
GTATCATTGCAGCACTGGGGCCAGATGGTAAGCCCTCCCGTATCGTAGTTATCTACACGACGGGGAGTCA
GGCAACTATGGATGAACGAAATAGACAGATCGCTGAGATAGGTGCCTCACTGATTAAGCATTGGTAACTG
TCAGACCAAGTTTACTCATATATACTTTAGATTGATTTAAAACTTCATTTTTAATTTAAAAGGATCTAGG
TGAAGATCCTTTTTGATAATCTCATGACCAAAATCCCTTAACGTGAGTTTTCGTTCCACTGAGCGTCAGA
CCCCGTAGAAAAGATCAAAGGATCTTCTTGAGATCCTTTTTTTCTGCGCGTAATCTGCTGCTTGCAAACA
AAAAAACCACCGCTACCAGCGGTGGTTTGTTTGCCGGATCAAGAGCTACCAACTCTTTTTCCGAAGGTAA
CTGGCTTCAGCAGAGCGCAGATACCAAATACTGTTCTTCTAGTGTAGCCGTAGTTAGGCCACCACTTCAA
GAACTCTGTAGCACCGCCTACATACCTCGCTCTGCTAATCCTGTTACCAGTGGCTGCTGCCAGTGGCGAT
AAGTCGTGTCTTACCGGGTTGGACTCAAGACGATAGTTACCGGATAAGGCGCAGCGGTCGGGCTGAACGG
GGGGTTCGTGCACACAGCCCAGCTTGGAGCGAACGACCTACACCGAACTGAGATACCTACAGCGTGAGCT
ATGAGAAAGCGCCACGCTTCCCGAAGGGAGAAAGGCGGACAGGTATCCGGTAAGCGGCAGGGTCGGAACA
GGAGAGCGCACGAGGGAGCTTCCAGGGGGAAACGCCTGGTATCTTTATAGTCCTGTCGGGTTTCGCCACC
TCTGACTTGAGCGTCGATTTTTGTGATGCTCGTCAGGGGGGCGGAGCCTATGGAAAAACGCCAGCAACGC
GGCCTTTTTACGGTTCCTGGCCTTTTGCTGGCCTTTTGCTCACATGTTCTTTCCTGCGTTATCCCCTGAT
TCTGTGGATAACCGTATTACCGCCTTTGAGTGAGCTGATACCGCTCGCCGCAGCCGAACGACCGAGCGCA
GCGAGTCAGTGAGCGAGGAAGCGGAAGAGCGCCCAATACGCAAACCGCCTCTCCCCGCGCGTTGGCCGAT
TCATTAATGCAGCTGGCACGACAGGTTTCCCGACTGGAAAGCGGGCAGTGAGCGCAACGCAATTAATGTG
AGTTAGCTCACTCATTAGGCACCCCAGGCTTTACACTTTATGCTTCCGGCTCGTATGTTGTGTGGAATTG
TGAGCGGATAACAATTTCACACAGGAAACAGCTATGACCATGATTACGCCAAGCGCGCAATTAACCCTCA
CTAAAGGGAACAAAAGCTGGAGCTGCAAGCTTAATGTAGTCTTATGCAATACTCTTGTAGTCTTGCAACA
TGGTAACGATGAGTTAGCAACATGCCTTACAAGGAGAGAAAAAGCACCGTGCATGCCGATTGGTGGAAGT
AAGGTGGTACGATCGTGCCTTATTAGGAAGGCAACAGACGGGTCTGACATGGATTGGACGAACCACTGAA
TTGCCGCATTGCAGAGATATTGTATTTAAGTGCCTAGCTCGATACATAAACGGGTCTCTCTGGTTAGACC
AGATCTGAGCCTGGGAGCTCTCTGGCTAACTAGGGAACCCACTGCTTAAGCCTCAATAAAGCTTGCCTTG
AGTGCTTCAAGTAGTGTGTGCCCGTCTGTTGTGTGACTCTGGTAACTAGAGATCCCTCAGACCCTTTTAG
TCAGTGTGGAAAATCTCTAGCAGTGGCGCCCGAACAGGGACTTGAAAGCGAAAGGGAAACCAGAGGAGCT
CTCTCGACGCAGGACTCGGCTTGCTGAAGCGCGCACGGCAAGAGGCGAGGGGCGGCGACTGGTGAGTACG
CCAAAAATTTTGACTAGCGGAGGCTAGAAGGAGAGAGATGGGTGCGAGAGCGTCAGTATTAAGCGGGGGA
GAATTAGATCGCGATGGGAAAAAATTCGGTTAAGGCCAGGGGGAAAGAAAAAATATAAATTAAAACATAT
AGTATGGGCAAGCAGGGAGCTAGAACGATTCGCAGTTAATCCTGGCCTGTTAGAAACATCAGAAGGCTGT
AGACAAATACTGGGACAGCTACAACCATCCCTTCAGACAGGATCAGAAGAACTTAGATCATTATATAATA
CAGTAGCAACCCTCTATTGTGTGCATCAAAGGATAGAGATAAAAGACACCAAGGAAGCTTTAGACAAGAT
AGAGGAAGAGCAAAACAAAAGTAAGACCACCGCACAGCAAGCGGCCGCTGATCTTCAGACCTGGAGGAGG
AGATATGAGGGACAATTGGAGAAGTGAATTATATAAATATAAAGTAGTAAAAATTGAACCATTAGGAGTA
GCACCCACCAAGGCAAAGAGAAGAGTGGTGCAGAGAGAAAAAAGAGCAGTGGGAATAGGAGCTTTGTTCC
TTGGGTTCTTGGGAGCAGCAGGAAGCACTATGGGCGCAGCGTCAATGACGCTGACGGTACAGGCCAGACA
ATTATTGTCTGGTATAGTGCAGCAGCAGAACAATTTGCTGAGGGCTATTGAGGCGCAACAGCATCTGTTG
CAACTCACAGTCTGGGGCATCAAGCAGCTCCAGGCAAGAATCCTGGCTGTGGAAAGATACCTAAAGGATC
AACAGCTCCTGGGGATTTGGGGTTGCTCTGGAAAACTCATTTGCACCACTGCTGTGCCTTGGAATGCTAG
TTGGAGTAATAAATCTCTGGAACAGATTTGGAATCACACGACCTGGATGGAGTGGGACAGAGAAATTAAC
AATTACACAAGCTTAATACACTCCTTAATTGAAGAATCGCAAAACCAGCAAGAAAAGAATGAACAAGAAT
TATTGGAATTAGATAAATGGGCAAGTTTGTGGAATTGGTTTAACATAACAAATTGGCTGTGGTATATAAA
ATTATTCATAATGATAGTAGGAGGCTTGGTAGGTTTAAGAATAGTTTTTGCTGTACTTTCTATAGTGAAT
AGAGTTAGGCAGGGATATTCACCATTATCGTTTCAGACCCACCTCCCAACCCCGAGGGGACCCGACAGGC
CCGAAGGAATAGAAGAAGAAGGTGGAGAGAGAGACAGAGACAGATCCATTCGATTAGTGAACGGATCTCG
ACGGTATCGATCACGAGACTAGCCTCGAGCGGCCGCCCCCTTCACCGAGGGCCTATTTCCCATGATTCCT
TCATATTTGCATATACGATACAAGGCTGTTAGAGAGATAATTGGAATTAATTTGACTGTAAACACAAAGA
TATTAGTACAAAATACGTGACGTAGAAAGTAATAATTTCTTGGGTAGTTTGCAGTTTTAAAATTATGTTT
TAAAATGGACTATCATATGCTTACCGTAACTTGAAAGTATTTCGATTTCTTGGCTTTATATATCTTGTGG
AAAGGACGAAACACCGGCATGGGTGATGTCAATGCCGTTTTAGAGCTAGAAATAGCAAGTTAAAATAAGG
CTAGTCCGTTATCAACTTGAAAAAGTGGCACCGAGTCGGTGCTTTTTTTGAATTCTCGACCTCGAGACAA
ATGGCAGTATTCATCCACAATTTTAAAAGAAAAGGGGGGATTGGGGGGTACAGTGCAGGGGAAAGAATAG
TAGACATAATAGCAACAGACATACAAACTAAAGAATTACAAAAACAAATTACAAAAATTCAAAATTTTCG
GGTTTATTACAGGGACAGCAGAGATCCACTTTGGCCGCGGCTCGAGGGGG
