>Addgene plasmid #69238 | pLKO1-puro-U6-sgRNA-KANK3 | addgene partial sequence | sequence record 125082 | puro-variant-R 5'-gtgggcttgtactcggtcat-3'
GGAGAGAGGTCGGTGATTCGGTCAACGAGGGAGCCGACTGCCGACGTGCGCTCCGGAGGCTTGCAGAATG
CGGAACACCGCGCGGGCAGGAACAGGGCCCACACTACCGCCCCACACCCCGCCTCCCGCACCGCCCCTTC
CCGGCCGCTGCTCTCGGCGCGCCCTGCTGAGCAGCCGCTATTGGCCACAGCCCATCGCGGTCGGCGCGCT
GCCATTGCTCCCTGGCGCTGTCCGTCTGCGAGGGTACTAGTGAGACGTGCGGCTTCCGTTTGTCACGTCC
GGCACGCCGCGAACCGCAAGGAACCTTCCCGACTTAGGGGCGGAGCAGGAAGCGTCGCCGGGGGGCCCAC
AAGGGTAGCGGCGAAGATCCGGGTGACGCTGCGAACGGACGTGAAGAATGTGCGAGACCCAGGGTCGGCG
CCGCTGCGTTTCCCGGAACCACGCCCAGAGCAGCCGCGTCCCTGCGCAAACCCAGGGCTGCCTTGGAAAA
GGCGCAACCCCAACCCCCTCGAGCCGCGGCCAAAGTGGATCTCTGCTGTCCCTGTAATAAACCCGAAAAT
TTTGAATTTTTGTAATTTGTTTTTGTAATTCTTTAGTTTGTATGTCTGTTGCTATTATGTCTACTATTCT
TTCCCCTGCACTGTACCCCCCAATCCCCCCTTTTCTTTTAAAATTGTGGATGAATACTGCCATTTGTCTC
GAGGTCGAGAATTCAAAAAAAGCACCGACTCGGTGCCACTTTTTCAAGTTGATAACGGACTAGCCTTATT
TTAACTTGCTATTTCTAGCTCTAAAACGGCATTGACATCACCCATGCCGGTGTTTCGTCCTTTCCACAAG
ATATATAAAGCCAAGAAATCGAAATACTTTCAAGTTACGGTAAGCATATGATAGTC
