>Addgene plasmid #69238 | pLKO1-puro-U6-sgRNA-KANK3 | addgene partial sequence | sequence record 125083 | LKO1_5 5'-GACTATCATATGCTTACCGT-3'
TTTATATATCTTGTGGAAAGGACGAAACACCGGCATGGGTGATGTCAATGCCGTTTTAGAGCTAGAAATA
GCAAGTTAAAATAAGGCTAGTCCGTTATCAACTTGAAAAAGTGGCACCGAGTCGGTGCTTTTTTTGAATT
CTCGACCTCGAGACAAATGGCAGTATTCATCCACAATTTTAAAAGAAAAGGGGGGATTGGGGGGTACAGT
GCAGGGGAAAGAATAGTAGACATAATAGCAACAGACATACAAACTAAAGAATTACAAAAACAAATTACAA
AAATTCAAAATTTTCGGGTTTATTACAGGGACAGCAGAGATCCACTTTGGCCGCGGCTCGAGGGGGTTGG
GGTTGCGCCTTTTCCAAGGCAGCCCTGGGTTTGCGCAGGGACGCGGCTGCTCTGGGCGTGGTTCCGGGAA
ACGCAGCGGCGCCGACCCTGGGTCTCGCACATTCTTCACGTCCGTTCGCAGCGTCACCCGGATCTTCGCC
GCTACCCTTGTGGGCCCCCCGGCGACGCTTCCTGCTCCGCCCCTAAGTCGGGAAGGTTCCTTGCGGTTCG
CGGCGTGCCGGACGTGACAAACGGAAGCCGCACGTCTCACTAGTACCCTCGCAGACGGACAGCGCCAGGG
AGCAATGGCAGCGCGCCGACCGCGATGGGCTGTGGCCAATAGCGGCTGCTCAGCAGGGCGCGCCGAGAGC
AGCGGCCGGGAAGGGGCGGTGCGGGAGGCGGGGTGTGGGGCGGTAGTGTGGGCCCTGTTCCTGCCCGCGC
GGTGTTCCGCATTCTGCAAGCCTCCGGAGCGCACGTCGGCAGTCGGCTCCCTCGTTGACCGAATCACCGA
CCTCTCTCCCC
